LOCUS       Exported 10736 bp ds-DNA circular SYN 12-MAY-2021
DEFINITION  Mammalian (inducible) protein expression, bicistronic expression of
            cytosolic EmGFP.
ACCESSION   .
VERSION     .
KEYWORDS    pHR-CMV-TetO2_3C-Twin-Strep_IRES-EmGFP
SOURCE      synthetic DNA construct
  ORGANISM  synthetic DNA construct
REFERENCE   1 (bases 1 to 10736)
  AUTHORS   Elegheert J, Behiels E, Bishop B, Scott S, Woolley RE, Griffiths SC,
            Byrne EFX, Chang VT, Stuart DI, Jones EY, Siebold C, Aricescu AR
  TITLE     Lentiviral transduction of mammalian cells for fast, scalable and
            high-level production of soluble and membrane proteins.
  JOURNAL   Nat Protoc. 2018 Nov 19. pii: 10.1038/s41596-018-0075-9. doi:
            10.1038/s41596-018-0075-9.
  PUBMED    30455477
REFERENCE   2 (bases 1 to 10736)
  AUTHORS   .
  TITLE     Direct Submission
  JOURNAL   Exported May 12, 2021 from SnapGene Server 1.1.58
            http://www.snapgene.com
FEATURES             Location/Qualifiers
     source          1..10736
                     /organism="synthetic DNA construct"
                     /mol_type="other DNA"
     promoter        complement(21..39)
                     /label=SP6 promoter
                     /note="promoter for bacteriophage SP6 RNA polymerase"
     primer_bind     complement(22..39)
                     /label=SP6
                     /note="SP6 promoter, forward primer"
     primer_bind     complement(329..348)
                     /label=pBRrevBam
                     /note="pBR322 vectors, tet region, downstream of BamHI,
                     reverse primer"
     primer_bind     complement(562..581)
                     /label=pRS-marker
                     /note="pRS vectors, use to sequence yeast selectable
                     marker"
     primer_bind     681..703
                     /label=pGEX 3'
                     /note="pGEX vectors, reverse primer"
     primer_bind     complement(741..759)
                     /label=pBRforEco
                     /note="pBR322 vectors, upsteam of EcoRI site, forward
                     primer"
     promoter        827..931
                     /gene="bla"
                     /label=AmpR promoter
     CDS             932..1792
                     /codon_start=1
                     /gene="bla"
                     /product="beta-lactamase"
                     /label=AmpR
                     /note="confers resistance to ampicillin, carbenicillin, and
                     related antibiotics"
                     /translation="MSIQHFRVALIPFFAAFCLPVFAHPETLVKVKDAEDQLGARVGYI
                     ELDLNSGKILESFRPEERFPMMSTFKVLLCGAVLSRIDAGQEQLGRRIHYSQNDLVEYS
                     PVTEKHLTDGMTVRELCSAAITMSDNTAANLLLTTIGGPKELTAFLHNMGDHVTRLDRW
                     EPELNEAIPNDERDTTMPVAMATTLRKLLTGELLTLASRQQLIDWMEADKVAGPLLRSA
                     LPAGWFIADKSGAGERGSRGIIAALGPDGKPSRIVVIYTTGSQATMDERNRQIAEIGAS
                     LIKHW"
     primer_bind     complement(1150..1169)
                     /label=Amp-R
                     /note="Ampicillin resistance gene, reverse primer"
     rep_origin      1963..2551
                     /direction=RIGHT
                     /label=ori
                     /note="high-copy-number ColE1/pMB1/pBR322/pUC origin of
                     replication"
     primer_bind     2452..2471
                     /label=pBR322ori-F
                     /note="pBR322 origin, forward primer"
     primer_bind     2705..2722
                     /label=L4440
                     /note="L4440 vector, forward primer"
     primer_bind     complement(2792..2812)
                     /label=pBABE 3'
                     /note="SV40 enhancer, reverse primer for pBABE vectors"
     promoter        2797..3126
                     /label=SV40 promoter
                     /note="SV40 enhancer and early promoter"
     rep_origin      2977..3112
                     /label=SV40 ori
                     /note="SV40 origin of replication"
     primer_bind     3039..3058
                     /label=SV40pro-F
                     /note="SV40 promoter/origin, forward primer"
     intron          4260..4325
                     /label=small t intron
                     /note="SV40 (simian virus 40) small t antigen intron"
     CDS             4455..4475
                     /codon_start=1
                     /product="nuclear localization signal of SV40 (simian virus
                     40) large T antigen"
                     /label=SV40 NLS
                     /translation="PKKKRKV"
     polyA_signal    4900..5034
                     /label=SV40 poly(A) signal
                     /note="SV40 polyadenylation signal"
     primer_bind     complement(4937..4956)
                     /label=SV40pA-R
                     /note="SV40 polyA, reverse primer"
     primer_bind     4991..5010
                     /label=EBV-rev
                     /note="SV40 polyA terminator, reverse primer"
     LTR             5202..5835
                     /label=3' LTR
                     /note="3' long terminal repeat (LTR) from HIV-1"
     misc_feature    5882..6007
                     /label=HIV-1 Psi
                     /note="packaging signal of human immunodeficiency virus
                     type 1"
     misc_feature    6504..6737
                     /label=RRE
                     /note="The Rev response element (RRE) of HIV-1 allows for
                     Rev-dependent mRNA export from the nucleus to the
                     cytoplasm."
     CDS             6922..6966
                     /codon_start=1
                     /product="antigenic peptide corresponding to amino acids
                     655 to 669 of the HIV envelope protein gp41 (Lutje Hulsik
                     et al., 2013)"
                     /label=gp41 peptide
                     /note="recognized by the 2H10 single-chain llama nanobody"
                     /translation="KNEQELLELDKWASL"
     misc_feature    7251..7368
                     /label=cPPT/CTS
                     /note="central polypurine tract and central termination
                     sequence of HIV-1"
     enhancer        7489..7868
                     /label=CMV enhancer
                     /note="human cytomegalovirus immediate early enhancer"
     promoter        7869..8072
                     /label=CMV promoter
                     /note="human cytomegalovirus (CMV) immediate early
                     promoter"
     primer_bind     8023..8043
                     /label=CMV-F
                     /note="Human CMV immediate early promoter, forward primer"
     protein_bind    8074..8092
                     /gene="tetO"
                     /label=tet operator
                     /bound_moiety="tetracycline repressor TetR"
                     /note="bacterial operator O2 for the tetR and tetA genes"
     protein_bind    8095..8113
                     /gene="tetO"
                     /label=tet operator
                     /bound_moiety="tetracycline repressor TetR"
                     /note="bacterial operator O2 for the tetR and tetA genes"
     regulatory      8177..8186
                     /regulatory_class="other"
                     /note="vertebrate consensus sequence for strong initiation
                     of translation (Kozak, 1987)"
     CDS             8294..8317
                     /codon_start=1
                     /product="recognition and cleavage site for human
                     rhinovirus 3C and PreScission proteases"
                     /label=HRV 3C site
                     /translation="LEVLFQGP"
     CDS             8330..8419
                     /codon_start=1
                     /product="two Strep-Tag(R)II moieties connected by a linker
                     for enhanced binding to Strep-Tactin(R), an engineered form
                     of streptavidin (Schmidt et al., 2013)"
                     /label=Twin-Strep-tag
                     /translation="SAWSHPQFEKGGGSGGGSGGSAWSHPQFEK"
     misc_feature    8434..9020
                     /label=IRES2
                     /note="internal ribosome entry site (IRES) of the
                     encephalomyocarditis virus (EMCV)"
     primer_bind     complement(8601..8618)
                     /label=IRES reverse
                     /note="IRES internal ribosome entry site, reverse primer.
                     Also called pCDH-rev"
     primer_bind     8828..8847
                     /label=IRES-F
                     /note="IRES internal ribosome entry site, forward primer"
     CDS             9021..9740
                     /codon_start=1
                     /product="Emerald GFP"
                     /label=EmGFP
                     /note="mammalian codon-optimized"
                     /translation="MVSKGEELFTGVVPILVELDGDVNGHKFSVSGEGEGDATYGKLTL
                     KFICTTGKLPVPWPTLVTTLTYGVQCFARYPDHMKQHDFFKSAMPEGYVQERTIFFKDD
                     GNYKTRAEVKFEGDTLVNRIELKGIDFKEDGNILGHKLEYNYNSHKVYITADKQKNGIK
                     VNFKTRHNIEDGSVQLADHYQQNTPIGDGPVLLPDNHYLSTQSALSKDPNEKRDHMVLL
                     EFVTAAGITLGMDELYK"
     primer_bind     complement(9066..9087)
                     /label=EGFP-N
                     /note="EGFP, reverse primer"
     primer_bind     complement(9327..9346)
                     /label=EXFP-R
                     /note="For distinguishing EGFP variants, reverse primer"
     primer_bind     9674..9695
                     /label=EGFP-C
                     /note="EGFP, forward primer"
     misc_feature    9801..10389
                     /label=WPRE
                     /note="woodchuck hepatitis virus posttranscriptional
                     regulatory element"
     primer_bind     complement(9854..9874)
                     /label=WPRE-R
                     /note="WPRE, reverse primer"
     CDS             complement(10272..10283)
                     /codon_start=1
                     /product="Factor Xa recognition and cleavage site"
                     /label=Factor Xa site
                     /translation="IEGR"
     LTR             10499..10732
                     /label=3' LTR (Delta-U3)
                     /note="self-inactivating 3' long terminal repeat (LTR) from
                     HIV-1"
ORIGIN
        1 ctagaattaa ttccgtgtat tctatagtgt cacctaaatc gtatgtgtat gatacataag
       61 gttatgtatt aattgtagcc gcgttctaac gacaatatgt acaagcctaa ttgtgtagca
      121 tctggcttac tgaagcagac cctatcatct ctctcgtaaa ctgccgtcag agtcggtttg
      181 gttggacgaa ccttctgagt ttctggtaac gccgtcccgc acccggaaat ggtcagcgaa
      241 ccaatcagca gggtcatcgc tagccagatc ctctacgccg gacgcatcgt ggccggcatc
      301 accggcgcca caggtgcggt tgctggcgcc tatatcgccg acatcaccga tggggaagat
      361 cgggctcgcc acttcgggct catgagcgct tgtttcggcg tgggtatggt ggcaggcccc
      421 gtggccgggg gactgttggg cgccatctcc ttgcatgcac cattccttgc ggcggcggtg
      481 ctcaacggcc tcaacctact actgggctgc ttcctaatgc aggagtcgca taagggagag
      541 cgtcgaatgg tgcactctca gtacaatctg ctctgatgcc gcatagttaa gccagccccg
      601 acacccgcca acacccgctg acgcgccctg acgggcttgt ctgctcccgg catccgctta
      661 cagacaagct gtgaccgtct ccgggagctg catgtgtcag aggttttcac cgtcatcacc
      721 gaaacgcgcg agacgaaagg gcctcgtgat acgcctattt ttataggtta atgtcatgat
      781 aataatggtt tcttagacgt caggtggcac ttttcgggga aatgtgcgcg gaacccctat
      841 ttgtttattt ttctaaatac attcaaatat gtatccgctc atgagacaat aaccctgata
      901 aatgcttcaa taatattgaa aaaggaagag tatgagtatt caacatttcc gtgtcgccct
      961 tattcccttt tttgcggcat tttgccttcc tgtttttgct cacccagaaa cgctggtgaa
     1021 agtaaaagat gctgaagatc agttgggtgc acgagtgggt tacatcgaac tggatctcaa
     1081 cagcggtaag atccttgaga gttttcgccc cgaagaacgt tttccaatga tgagcacttt
     1141 taaagttctg ctatgtggcg cggtattatc ccgtattgac gccgggcaag agcaactcgg
     1201 tcgccgcata cactattctc agaatgactt ggttgagtac tcaccagtca cagaaaagca
     1261 tcttacggat ggcatgacag taagagaatt atgcagtgct gccataacca tgagtgataa
     1321 cactgcggcc aacttacttc tgacaacgat cggaggaccg aaggagctaa ccgctttttt
     1381 gcacaacatg ggggatcatg taactcgcct tgatcgttgg gaaccggagc tgaatgaagc
     1441 cataccaaac gacgagcgtg acaccacgat gcctgtagca atggcaacaa cgttgcgcaa
     1501 actattaact ggcgaactac ttactctagc ttcccggcaa caattaatag actggatgga
     1561 ggcggataaa gttgcaggac cacttctgcg ctcggccctt ccggctggct ggtttattgc
     1621 tgataaatct ggagccggtg agcgtgggtc tcgcggtatc attgcagcac tggggccaga
     1681 tggtaagccc tcccgtatcg tagttatcta cacgacgggg agtcaggcaa ctatggatga
     1741 acgaaataga cagatcgctg agataggtgc ctcactgatt aagcattggt aactgtcaga
     1801 ccaagtttac tcatatatac tttagattga tttaaaactt catttttaat ttaaaaggat
     1861 ctaggtgaag atcctttttg ataatctcat gaccaaaatc ccttaacgtg agttttcgtt
     1921 ccactgagcg tcagaccccg tagaaaagat caaaggatct tcttgagatc ctttttttct
     1981 gcgcgtaatc tgctgcttgc aaacaaaaaa accaccgcta ccagcggtgg tttgtttgcc
     2041 ggatcaagag ctaccaactc tttttccgaa ggtaactggc ttcagcagag cgcagatacc
     2101 aaatactgtt cttctagtgt agccgtagtt aggccaccac ttcaagaact ctgtagcacc
     2161 gcctacatac ctcgctctgc taatcctgtt accagtggct gctgccagtg gcgataagtc
     2221 gtgtcttacc gggttggact caagacgata gttaccggat aaggcgcagc ggtcgggctg
     2281 aacggggggt tcgtgcacac agcccagctt ggagcgaacg acctacaccg aactgagata
     2341 cctacagcgt gagctatgag aaagcgccac gcttcccgaa gggagaaagg cggacaggta
     2401 tccggtaagc ggcagggtcg gaacaggaga gcgcacgagg gagcttccag ggggaaacgc
     2461 ctggtatctt tatagtcctg tcgggtttcg ccacctctga cttgagcgtc gatttttgtg
     2521 atgctcgtca ggggggcgga gcctatggaa aaacgccagc aacgcggcct ttttacggtt
     2581 cctggccttt tgctggcctt ttgctcacat gttctttcct gcgttatccc ctgattctgt
     2641 ggataaccgt attaccgcct ttgagtgagc tgataccgct cgccgcagcc gaacgaccga
     2701 gcgcagcgag tcagtgagcg aggaagcgga agagcgccca atacgcaaac cgcctctccc
     2761 cgcgcgttgg ccgattcatt aatgcagctg tggaatgtgt gtcagttagg gtgtggaaag
     2821 tccccaggct ccccagcagg cagaagtatg caaagcatgc atctcaatta gtcagcaacc
     2881 aggtgtggaa agtccccagg ctccccagca ggcagaagta tgcaaagcat gcatctcaat
     2941 tagtcagcaa ccatagtccc gcccctaact ccgcccatcc cgcccctaac tccgcccagt
     3001 tccgcccatt ctccgcccca tggctgacta atttttttta tttatgcaga ggccgaggcc
     3061 gcctcggcct ctgagctatt ccagaagtag tgaggaggct tttttggagg cctaggcttt
     3121 tgcaaaaagc ttggacacaa gacaggcttg cgagatatgt ttgagaatac cactttatcc
     3181 cgcgtcaggg agaggcagtg cgtaaaaaga cgcggactca tgtgaaatac tggtttttag
     3241 tgcgccagat ctctataatc tcgcgcaacc tattttcccc tcgaacactt tttaagccgt
     3301 agataaacag gctgggacac ttcacatgag cgaaaaatac atcgtcacct gggacatgtt
     3361 gcagatccat gcacgtaaac tcgcaagccg actgatgcct tctgaacaat ggaaaggcat
     3421 tattgccgta agccgtggcg gtctgtaccg ggtgcgttac tggcgcgtga actgggtatt
     3481 cgtcatgtcg ataccgtttg tatttccagc tacgatcacg acaaccagcg cgagcttaaa
     3541 gtgctgaaac gcgcagaagg cgatggcgaa ggcttcatcg ttattgatga cctggtggat
     3601 tccggtggta ctgcggttgc gattcgtgaa atgtatccaa aagcgcactt tgtcaccatc
     3661 ttcgcaaaac cggctggtcg tccgctggtt gatgactatg ttgttgatat cccgcaagat
     3721 acctggattg aacagccgtg ggatatgggc gtcgtattcg tcccgccaat ctccggtcgc
     3781 taatcttttc aacgcctggc actgccgggc gttgttcttt ttaacttcag gcgggttaca
     3841 atagtttcca gtaagtattc tggaggctgc atccatgaca caggcaaacc tgagcgaaac
     3901 cctgttcaaa ccccgcttta aacatcctga aacctcgacg ctagtccgcc gctttaatca
     3961 cggcgcacaa ccgcctgtgc agtcggccct tgatggtaaa accatccctc actggtatcg
     4021 catgattaac cgtctgatgt ggatctggcg cggcattgac ccacgcgaaa tcctcgacgt
     4081 ccaggcacgt attgtgatga gcgatgccga acgtaccgac gatgatttat acgatacggt
     4141 gattggctac cgtggcggca actggattta tgagtgggcc ccggatcttt gtgaaggaac
     4201 cttacttctg tggtgtgaca taattggaca aactacctac agagatttaa agctctaagg
     4261 taaatataaa atttttaagt gtataatgtg ttaaactact gattctaatt gtttgtgtat
     4321 tttagattcc aacctatgga actgatgaat gggagcagtg gtggaatgcc tttaatgagg
     4381 aaaacctgtt ttgctcagaa gaaatgccat ctagtgatga tgaggctact gctgactctc
     4441 aacattctac tcctccaaaa aagaagagaa aggtagaaga ccccaaggac tttccttcag
     4501 aattgctaag ttttttgagt catgctgtgt ttagtaatag aactcttgct tgctttgcta
     4561 tttacaccac aaaggaaaaa gctgcactgc tatacaagaa aattatggaa aaatattctg
     4621 taacctttat aagtaggcat aacagttata atcataacat actgtttttt cttactccac
     4681 acaggcatag agtgtctgct attaataact atgctcaaaa attgtgtacc tttagctttt
     4741 taatttgtaa aggggttaat aaggaatatt tgatgtatag tgccttgact agagatcata
     4801 atcagccata ccacatttgt agaggtttta cttgctttaa aaaacctccc acacctcccc
     4861 ctgaacctga aacataaaat gaatgcaatt gttgttgtta acttgtttat tgcagcttat
     4921 aatggttaca aataaagcaa tagcatcaca aatttcacaa ataaagcatt tttttcactg
     4981 cattctagtt gtggtttgtc caaactcatc aatgtatctt atcatgtctg gatcaactgg
     5041 ataactcaag ctaaccaaaa tcatcccaaa cttcccaccc cataccctat taccactgcc
     5101 aattacctgt ggtttcattt actctaaacc tgtgattcct ctgaattatt ttcattttaa
     5161 agaaattgta tttgttaaat atgtactaca aacttagtag ttggaagggc taattcactc
     5221 ccaaagaaga caagatatcc ttgatctgtg gatctaccac acacaaggct acttccctga
     5281 ttagcagaac tacacaccag ggccaggggt cagatatcca ctgacctttg gatggtgcta
     5341 caagctagta ccagttgagc cagataaggt agaagaggcc aataaaggag agaacaccag
     5401 cttgttacac cctgtgagcc tgcatgggat ggatgacccg gagagagaag tgttagagtg
     5461 gaggtttgac agccgcctag catttcatca cgtggcccga gagctgcatc cggagtactt
     5521 caagaactgc tgatatcgag cttgctacaa gggactttcc gctggggact ttccagggag
     5581 gcgtggcctg ggcgggactg gggagtggcg agccctcaga tcctgcatat aagcagctgc
     5641 tttttgcctg tactgggtct ctctggttag accagatctg agcctgggag ctctctggct
     5701 aactagggaa cccactgctt aagcctcaat aaagcttgcc ttgagtgctt caagtagtgt
     5761 gtgcccgtct gttgtgtgac tctggtaact agagatccct cagacccttt tagtcagtgt
     5821 ggaaaatctc tagcagtggc gcccgaacag ggacttgaaa gcgaaaggga aaccagagga
     5881 gctctctcga cgcaggactc ggcttgctga agcgcgcacg gcaagaggcg aggggcggcg
     5941 actggtgagt acgccaaaaa ttttgactag cggaggctag aaggagagag atgggtgcga
     6001 gagcgtcagt attaagcggg ggagaattag atcgcgatgg gaaaaaattc ggttaaggcc
     6061 agggggaaag aaaaaatata aattaaaaca tatagtatgg gcaagcaggg agctagaacg
     6121 attcgcagtt aatcctggcc tgttagaaac atcagaaggc tgtagacaaa tactgggaca
     6181 gctacaacca tcccttcaga caggatcaga agaacttaga tcattatata atacagtagc
     6241 aaccctctat tgtgtgcatc aaaggataga gataaaagac accaaggaag ctttagacaa
     6301 gatagaggaa gagcaaaaca aaagtaagac caccgcacag caagcggccg gccgctgatc
     6361 ttcagacctg gaggaggaga tatgagggac aattggagaa gtgaattata taaatataaa
     6421 gtagtaaaaa ttgaaccatt aggagtagca cccaccaagg caaagagaag agtggtgcag
     6481 agagaaaaaa gagcagtggg aataggagct ttgttccttg ggttcttggg agcagcagga
     6541 agcactatgg gcgcagcgtc aatgacgctg acggtacagg ccagacaatt attgtctggt
     6601 atagtgcagc agcagaacaa tttgctgagg gctattgagg cgcaacagca tctgttgcaa
     6661 ctcacagtct ggggcatcaa gcagctccag gcaagaatcc tggctgtgga aagataccta
     6721 aaggatcaac agctcctggg gatttggggt tgctctggaa aactcatttg caccactgct
     6781 gtgccttgga atgctagttg gagtaataaa tctctggaac agatttggaa tcacacgacc
     6841 tggatggagt gggacagaga aattaacaat tacacaagct taatacactc cttaattgaa
     6901 gaatcgcaaa accagcaaga aaagaatgaa caagaattat tggaattaga taaatgggca
     6961 agtttgtgga attggtttaa cataacaaat tggctgtggt atataaaatt attcataatg
     7021 atagtaggag gcttggtagg tttaagaata gtttttgctg tactttctat agtgaataga
     7081 gttaggcagg gatattcacc attatcgttt cagacccacc tcccaacccc gaggggaccc
     7141 gacaggcccg aaggaataga agaagaaggt ggagagagag acagagacag atccattcga
     7201 ttagtgaacg gatctcgacg gtatcgccaa atggcagtat tcatccacaa ttttaaaaga
     7261 aaagggggga ttggggggta cagtgcaggg gaaagaatag tagacataat agcaacagac
     7321 atacaaacta aagaattaca aaaacaaatt acaaaaattc aaaattttcg ggtttattac
     7381 agggacagca gagatccagt ttggatcgat aagcttgata tcgaattgct gcagccccga
     7441 tagtcgacta catttatatt ggctcatgtc caatatgacc gccatgttga cattgattat
     7501 tgactagtta ttaatagtaa tcaattacgg ggtcattagt tcatagccca tatatggagt
     7561 tccgcgttac ataacttacg gtaaatggcc cgcctggctg accgcccaac gacccccgcc
     7621 cattgacgtc aataatgacg tatgttccca tagtaacgcc aatagggact ttccattgac
     7681 gtcaatgggt ggagtattta cggtaaactg cccacttggc agtacatcaa gtgtatcata
     7741 tgccaagtcc gccccctatt gacgtcaatg acggtaaatg gcccgcctgg cattatgccc
     7801 agtacatgac cttacgggac tttcctactt ggcagtacat ctacgtatta gtcatcgcta
     7861 ttaccatggt gatgcggttt tggcagtaca ccaatgggcg tggatagcgg tttgactcac
     7921 ggggatttcc aagtctccac cccattgacg tcaatgggag tttgttttgg caccaaaatc
     7981 aacgggactt tccaaaatgt cgtaataacc ccgccccgtt gacgcaaatg ggcggtaggc
     8041 gtgtacggtg ggaggtctat ataagcagag ctctccctat cagtgataga gatctcccta
     8101 tcagtgatag agatcgtcgt cgtgctcgtt tagtgaaccg tctgatctca acaagctgtc
     8161 tagagaattc aagcttgcca ccatgggtat ccttcccagc cctgggatgc ctgcgctgct
     8221 ctccctcgtg agccttctct ccgtgctgct gatgggttgc gtagctgaaa ccggtgcatc
     8281 tggaagtggt acccttgagg tgctgtttca gggaccagga ggtagtggat ctgcttggag
     8341 ccatccacag ttcgaaaaag gtggaggttc tggcggtgga tcaggtggaa gtgcatggtc
     8401 tcaccctcag tttgagaaat aatgactcga gcgcccctct ccctcccccc cccctaacgt
     8461 tactggccga agccgcttgg aataaggccg gtgtgcgttt gtctatatgt tattttccac
     8521 catattgccg tcttttggca atgtgagggc ccggaaacct ggccctgtct tcttgacgag
     8581 cattcctagg ggtctttccc ctctcgccaa aggaatgcaa ggtctgttga atgtcgtgaa
     8641 ggaagcagtt cctctggaag cttcttgaag acaaacaacg tctgtagcga ccctttgcag
     8701 gcagcggaac cccccacctg gcgacaggtg cctctgcggc caaaagccac gtgtataaga
     8761 tacacctgca aaggcggcac aaccccagtg ccacgttgtg agttggatag ttgtggaaag
     8821 agtcaaatgg ctctcctcaa gcgtattcaa caaggggctg aaggatgccc agaaggtaac
     8881 ccattgtatg ggatctgatc tggggcctcg gtacacatgc tttacatgtg tttagtcgag
     8941 gttaaaaaaa cgtctaggcc ccccgaacca cggggacgtg gttttccttt gaaaaacacg
     9001 atgataatat ggccacaacc atggtgagca agggcgagga gctgttcacc ggggtggtgc
     9061 ccatcctggt cgagctggac ggcgacgtaa acggccacaa gttcagcgtg tccggcgagg
     9121 gcgagggcga tgccacctac ggcaagctga ccctgaagtt catctgcacc accggcaagc
     9181 tgcccgtgcc ctggcccacc ctcgtgacca ccttgaccta cggcgtgcag tgcttcgccc
     9241 gctaccccga ccacatgaag cagcacgact tcttcaagtc cgccatgccc gaaggctacg
     9301 tccaggagcg caccatcttc ttcaaggacg acggcaacta caagacccgc gccgaggtga
     9361 agttcgaggg cgacaccctg gtgaaccgca tcgagctgaa gggcatcgac ttcaaggagg
     9421 acggcaacat cctggggcac aagctggagt acaactacaa cagccacaag gtctatatca
     9481 ccgccgacaa gcagaagaac ggcatcaagg tgaacttcaa gacccgccac aacatcgagg
     9541 acggcagcgt gcagctcgcc gaccactacc agcagaacac ccccatcggc gacggccccg
     9601 tgctgctgcc cgacaaccac tacctgagca cccagtccgc cctgagcaaa gaccccaacg
     9661 agaagcgcga tcacatggtc ctgctggagt tcgtgaccgc cgccgggatc actctcggca
     9721 tggacgagct gtacaagtaa agcggccgcg actcttgagt cgagctgcag gcatgcaagc
     9781 ttgatatcgt acgtatcgat aatcaacctc tggattacaa aatttgtgaa agattgactg
     9841 gtattcttaa ctatgttgct ccttttacgc tatgtggata cgctgcttta atgcctttgt
     9901 atcatgctat tgcttcccgt atggctttca ttttctcctc cttgtataaa tcctggttgc
     9961 tgtctcttta tgaggagttg tggcccgttg tcaggcaacg tggcgtggtg tgcactgtgt
    10021 ttgctgacgc aacccccact ggttggggca ttgccaccac ctgtcagctc ctttccggga
    10081 ctttcgcttt ccccctccct attgccacgg cggaactcat cgccgcctgc cttgcccgct
    10141 gctggacagg ggctcggctg ttgggcactg acaattccgt ggtgttgtcg gggaaatcat
    10201 cgtcctttcc ttggctgctc gcctgtgttg ccacctggat tctgcgcggg acgtccttct
    10261 gctacgtccc ttcggccctc aatccagcgg accttccttc ccgcggcctg ctgccggctc
    10321 tgcggcctct tccgcgtctt cgccttcgcc ctcagacgag tcggatctcc ctttgggccg
    10381 cctccccgca tcgataccgt cgtccacgag ggaattaatt cgagctccgt acctttaaga
    10441 ccaatgactt acaaggcagc tgtagatctt agccactttt taaaagaaaa ggggggactg
    10501 gaagggctaa ttcactccca acgaagacaa gatctgcttt ttgcttgtac tgggtctctc
    10561 tggttagacc agatctgagc ctgggagctc tctggctaac tagggaaccc actgcttaag
    10621 cctcaataaa gcttgccttg agtgcttcaa gtagtgtgtg cccgtctgtt gtgtgactct
    10681 ggtaactaga gatccctcag acccttttag tcagtgtgga aaatctctag cagcaa
//
